Addgene plasmid #44594: pLKO-shBRCA1 #1
Depositing lab: Eros Lazzerini Denchi. Depositing organization: Scripps California (The Scripps Research Institute). Publication: A two-step mechanism for TRF2-mediated chromosome-end protection. Okamoto K, Bartocci C, Ouzounov I, Diedrich JK, Yates Iii JR, Denchi EL. Nature. 2013 Feb 6. doi: 10.1038/nature11873. PubMed 23389450.
Backbone
  Vector backbone: pLKO.1 puro
  Backbone manufacturer: Robert Weinberg (Addgene plasmid #8453)
  Backbone size w/o insert (bp): 7032
  Vector type: Mammalian Expression, Lentiviral, RNAi
  Selectable markers: Puromycin
Growth in bacteria
  Bacterial resistance: Ampicillin, 100 μg/mL
  Growth temperature: 37°C
  Growth strain: DH5alpha
  Copy number: High Copy
Gene/Insert
  Gene/Insert name: BRCA1
  gRNA/shRNA sequence: AATTCAGAGCCAGATTATGTA
  Species: M. musculus (mouse)
  Entrez Gene: Brca1
  Promoter: U6
  Cloning method: Unknown
  Sequencing primers: 5′ LKO.1 5'
Terms and licenses: Academic/Nonprofit Terms; Industry Terms: Not Available to Industry
Depositor comments: Observed knockdown = 85%
How to cite: pLKO-shBRCA1 #1 was a gift from Eros Lazzerini Denchi (Addgene plasmid # 44594 ; http://n2t.net/addgene:44594 ; RRID:Addgene_44594)
