[The description below was written by a language model from this plasmid's Addgene catalogue record.]
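Description:
pLKO-shBRCA1 #1 is a lentiviral RNAi plasmid built on the pLKO.1 puro backbone (about 7 kb without insert) and designed to knock down mouse Brca1 in mammalian cells. It is maintained in E. coli as a high-copy plasmid under ampicillin selection. Mammalian cells that have taken up the integrated provirus can be selected with puromycin, the marker carried by the backbone. No feature table accompanies the record, so individual backbone elements such as the LTRs, the packaging signal and the promoter driving the puromycin resistance gene are not itemised here. As a lentiviral transfer vector, it would normally be co-transfected with separate packaging and envelope plasmids to produce particles that deliver the cassette into dividing or non-dividing target cells.

The payload is a short hairpin RNA directed against a 21-nucleotide target in the murine Brca1 transcript, expressed from a U6 promoter. U6 is an RNA polymerase III promoter well suited to producing small, precisely initiated transcripts. The hairpin is processed by the cellular RNAi machinery into an siRNA that directs degradation of Brca1 mRNA. Stable integration of the provirus gives sustained silencing rather than the transient effect of transfected siRNA. The depositor reports an observed knockdown of 85%, and the "#1" in the name suggests it is one of a set of hairpins against the same gene. The cloning method is not recorded. The associated publication concerns TRF2-mediated chromosome-end protection, which suggests the construct was used to deplete BRCA1 in mouse cells in studies of telomere protection.
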