>Addgene plasmid #44594 | pLKO-shBRCA1 #1 | addgene partial sequence | sequence record 62897 | LKO1-5
TATCTTGTGGAAGGACGAAACACCGGAATTCAGAGCCAGATTATGTACTCGAGTACATAATCTGGCTCTG
AATTTTTTTGAATTCTCGACCTCGAGACAAATGGCAGTATTCATCCACAATTTTAAAAGAAAAGGGGGGA
TTGGGGGGTACAGTGCAGGGGAAAGAATAGTAGACATAATAGCAACAGACATACAAACTAAAGAATTACA
AAAACAAATTACAAAAATTCAAAATTTTCGGGTTTATTACAGGGACAGCAGAGATCCACTTTGGCCGCGG
CTCGAGGGGGTTGGGGTTGCGCCTTTTCCAAGGCAGCCCTGGGTTTGCGCAGGGACGCGGCTGCTCTGGG
CGTGGTTCCGGGAAACGCAGCGGCGCCGACCCTGGGTCTCGCACATTCTTCACGTCCGTTCGCAGCGTCA
CCCGGATCTTCGCCGCTACCCTTGTGGGCCCCCCGGCGACGCTTCCTGCTCCGCCCCTAAGTCGGGAAGG
TTCCTTGCGGTTCGCGGCGTGCCGGACGTGACAAACGGAAGCCGCACGTCTCACTAGTACCCTCGCAGAC
GGACAGCGCCAGGGAGCAATGGCAGCGCGCCGACCGCGATGGGCTGTGGCCAATAGCGGCTGCTCAGCAG
GGCGCGCCGAGAGCAGCGGCCGGGAAGGGGCGGTGCGGGAGGCGGGGTGTGGGGCGGTA
